>Addgene plasmid #69619 | pEGFP N1 Ub-CRT | addgene full sequence | sequence record 128872 | Addgene assembled full plasmid sequence
TAGTTATTAATAGTAATCAATTACGGGGTCATTAGTTCATAGCCCATATATGGAGTTCCGCGTTACATAA
CTTACGGTAAATGGCCCGCCTGGCTGACCGCCCAACGACCCCCGCCCATTGACGTCAATAATGACGTATG
TTCCCATAGTAACGCCAATAGGGACTTTCCATTGACGTCAATGGGTGGAGTATTTACGGTAAACTGCCCA
CTTGGCAGTACATCAAGTGTATCATATGCCAAGTACGCCCCCTATTGACGTCAATGACGGTAAATGGCCC
GCCTGGCATTATGCCCAGTACATGACCTTATGGGACTTTCCTACTTGGCAGTACATCTACGTATTAGTCA
TCGCTATTACCATGGTGATGCGGTTTTGGCAGTACATCAATGGGCGTGGATAGCGGTTTGACTCACGGGG
ATTTCCAAGTCTCCACCCCATTGACGTCAATGGGAGTTTGTTTTGGCACCAAAATCAACGGGACTTTCCA
AAATGTCGTAACAACTCCGCCCCATTGACGCAAATGGGCGGTAGGCGTGTACGGTGGGAGGTCTATATAA
GCAGAGCTGGTTTAGTGAACCGTCAGATCCGCTAGCGCTACCGGACTCAGATCTCGAGCTCAAGCTTCGA
ATTCCCCGCCGCCACCATGCAGATCTTTGTGAAGACCCTCACTGGCAAAACCATCACCCTTGAGGTCGAG
CCCAGTGACACCATTGAGAATGTCAAAGCCAAAATTCAAGACAAGGAGGGTATCCCACCTGACCAGCAGC
GTCTGATATTTGCCGGCAAACAGCTGGAGGATGGCCGCACTCTCTCAGACTACAACATCCAGAAAGAGTC
CACCCTGCACCTGGTGTTGCGCCTCCGCGGTGGAGAGCCTGCCGTCTACTTCAAGGAGCAGTTTCTGGAC
GGAGACGGGTGGACTTCCCGCTGGATCGAATCCAAACACAAGTCAGATTTTGGCAAATTCGTTCTCAGTT
CCGGCAAGTTCTACGGTGACGAGGAGAAAGATAAAGGTTTGCAGACAAGCCAGGATGCACGCTTTTATGC
TCTGTCGGCCAGTTTCGAGCCTTTCAGCAACAAAGGCCAGACGCTGGTGGTGCAGTTCACGGTGAAACAT
GAGCAGAACATCGACTGTGGGGGCGGCTATGTGAAGCTGTTTCCTAATAGTTTGGACCAGACAGACATGC
ACGGAGACTCAGAATACAACATCATGTTTGGTCCCGACATCTGTGGCCCTGGCACCAAGAAGGTTCATGT
CATCTTCAACTACAAGGGCAAGAACGTGCTGATCAACAAGGACATCCGTTGCAAGGATGATGAGTTTACA
CACCTGTACACACTGATTGTGCGGCCAGACAACACCTATGAGGTGAAGATTGACAACAGCCAGGTGGAGT
CCGGCTCCTTGGAAGACGATTGGGACTTCCTGCCACCCAAGAAGATAAAGGATCCTGATGCTTCAAAACC
GGAAGACTGGGATGAGCGGGCCAAGATCGATGATCCCACAGACTCCAAGCCTGAGGACTGGGACAAGCCC
GAGCATATCCCTGACCCTGATGCTAAGAAGCCCGAGGACTGGGATGAAGAGATGGACGGAGAGTGGGAAC
CCCCAGTGATTCAGAACCCTGAGTACAAGGGTGAGTGGAAGCCCCGGCAGATCGACAACCCAGATTACAA
GGGCACTTGGATCCACCCAGAAATTGACAACCCCGAGTATTCTCCCGATCCCAGTATCTATGCCTATGAT
AACTTTGGCGTGCTGGGCCTGGACCTCTGGCAGGTCAAGTCTGGCACCATCTTTGACAACTTCCTCATCA
CCAACGATGAGGCATACGCTGAGGAGTTTGGCAACGAGACGTGGGGCGTAACAAAGGCAGCAGAGAAACA
AATGAAGGACAAACAGGACGAGGAGCAGAGGCTTAAGGAGGAGGAAGAAGACAAGAAACGCAAAGAGGAG
GAGGAGGCAGAGGACAAGGAGGATGATGAGGACAAAGATGAGGATGAGGAGGATGAGGAGGACAAGGAGG
AAGATGAGGAGGAAGATGTCCCCGGCCAGGCCAAGGACGAGCTGGGGGTACCGCGGGCCCGGGATCCACC
GGTCGCCACCATGGTGAGCAAGGGCGAGGAGCTGTTCACCGGGGTGGTGCCCATCCTGGTCGAGCTGGAC
GGCGACGTAAACGGCCACAAGTTCAGCGTGTCCGGCGAGGGCGAGGGCGATGCCACCTACGGCAAGCTGA
CCCTGAAGTTCATCTGCACCACCGGCAAGCTGCCCGTGCCCTGGCCCACCCTCGTGACCACCCTGACCTA
CGGCGTGCAGTGCTTCAGCCGCTACCCCGACCACATGAAGCAGCACGACTTCTTCAAGTCCGCCATGCCC
GAAGGCTACGTCCAGGAGCGCACCATCTTCTTCAAGGACGACGGCAACTACAAGACCCGCGCCGAGGTGA
AGTTCGAGGGCGACACCCTGGTGAACCGCATCGAGCTGAAGGGCATCGACTTCAAGGAGGACGGCAACAT
CCTGGGGCACAAGCTGGAGTACAACTACAACAGCCACAACGTCTATATCATGGCCGACAAGCAGAAGAAC
GGCATCAAGGTGAACTTCAAGATCCGCCACAACATCGAGGACGGCAGCGTGCAGCTCGCCGACCACTACC
AGCAGAACACCCCCATCGGCGACGGCCCCGTGCTGCTGCCCGACAACCACTACCTGAGCACCCAGTCCGC
CCTGAGCAAAGACCCCAACGAGAAGCGCGATCACATGGTCCTGCTGGAGTTCGTGACCGCCGCCGGGATC
ACTCTCGGCATGGACGAGCTGTACAAGTAAAGCGGCCGCGACTCTAGATCATAATCAGCCATACCACATT
TGTAGAGGTTTTACTTGCTTTAAAAAACCTCCCACACCTCCCCCTGAACCTGAAACATAAAATGAATGCA
ATTGTTGTTGTTAACTTGTTTATTGCAGCTTATAATGGTTACAAATAAAGCAATAGCATCACAAATTTCA
CAAATAAAGCATTTTTTTCACTGCATTCTAGTTGTGGTTTGTCCAAACTCATCAATGTATCTTAAGGCGT
AAATTGTAAGCGTTAATATTTTGTTAAAATTCGCGTTAAATTTTTGTTAAATCAGCTCATTTTTTAACCA
ATAGGCCGAAATCGGCAAAATCCCTTATAAATCAAAAGAATAGACCGAGATAGGGT
[37 nt withheld, positions 3207-3243]
AAAGAACGTGGACTCCAACGTCAAAGG
[49 nt withheld, positions 3271-3319]
T
[91 nt withheld, positions 3321-3411]
G
[124 nt withheld, positions 3413-3536]
CAGGTGGCACTTTTCGGGGAAATGTGCGCGGAACCCCTATTTGTTTATTTTTCTAAATACATTCAAATAT
GTATCCGCTCATGAGACAATAACCCTGATAAATGCTTCAATAATATTGAAAAAGGAAGAGTCCTGAGGCG
GAAAGAACCAGCTGTGGAATGTGTGTCAGTTAGGGTGTGGAAAGTCCCCAGGCTCCCCAGCAGGCAGAAG
TATGCAAAGCATGCATCTCAATTAGTCAGCAACCAGGTGTGGAAAGTCCCCAGGCTCCCCAGCAGGCAGA
AGTATGCAAAGCATGCATCTCAATTAGTCAGCAACCATAGTCCCGCCCCTAACTCCGCCCATCCCGCCCC
TAACTCCGCCCAGTTCCGCCCATTCTCCGCCCCATGGCTGACTAATTTTTTTTATTTATGCAGAGGCCGA
GGCCGCCTCGGCCTCTGAGCTATTCCAGAAGTAGTGAGGAGGCTTTTTTGGAGGCCTAGGCTTTTGCAAA
GATCGATCAAGAGACAGGATGAGGATCGTTTCGCATGATTGAACAAGATGGATTGCACGCAGGTTCTCCG
GCCGCTTGGGTGGAGAGGCTATTCGGCTATGACTGGGCACAACAGACAATCGGCTGCTCTGATGCCGCCG
TGTTCCGGCTGTCAGCGCAGGGGCGCCCGGTTCTTTTTGTCAAGACCGACCTGTCCGGTGCCCTGAATGA
ACTGCAAGACGAGGCAGCGCGGCTATCGTGGCTGGCCACGACGGGCGTTCCTTGCGCAGCTGTGCTCGAC
GTTGTCACTGAAGCGGGAAGGGACTGGCTGCTATTGGGCGAAGTGCCGGGGCAGGATCTCCTGTCATCTC
ACCTTGCTCCTGCCGAGAAAGTATCCATCATGGCTGATGCAATGCGGCGGCTGCATACGCTTGATCCGGC
TACCTGCCCATTCGACCACCAAGCGAAACATCGCATCGAGCGAGCACGTACTCGGATGGAAGCCGGTCTT
GTCGATCAGGATGATCTGGACGAAGAGCATCAGGGGCTCGCGCCAGCCGAACTGTTCGCCAGGCTCAAGG
CGAGCATGCCCGACGGCGAGGATCTCGTCGTGACCCATGGCGATGCCTGCTTGCCGAATATCATGGTGGA
AAATGGCCGCTTTTCTGGATTCATCGACTGTGGCCGGCTGGGTGTGGCGGACCGCTATCAGGACATAGCG
TTGGCTACCCGTGATATTGCTGAAGAGCTTGGCGGCGAATGGGCTGACCGCTTCCTCGTGCTTTACGGTA
TCGCCGCTCCCGATTCGCAGCGCATCGCCTTCTATCGCCTTCTTGACGAGTTCTTCTGAGCGGGACTCTG
GGGTTCGAAATGACCGACCAAGCGACGCCCAACCTGCCATCACGAGATTTCGATTCCACCGCCGCCTTCT
ATGAAAGGTTGGGCTTCGGAATCGTTTTCCGGGACGCCGGCTGGATGATCCTCCAGCGCGGGGATCTCAT
GCTGGAGTTCTTCGCCCACCCTAGGGGGAGGCTAACTGAAACACGGAAGGAGACAATACCGGAAGGAACC
CGCGCTATGACGGCAATAAAAAGACAGAATAAAACGCACGGTGTTGGGTCGTTTGTTCATAAACGCGGGG
TTCGGTCCCAGGGCTGGCACTCTGTCGATACCCCACCGAGACCCCATTGGGGCCAATACGCCCGCGTTTC
TTCCTTTTCCCCACCCCACCCCCCAAGTTCGGGTGAAGGCCCAGGGCTCGCAGCCAACGTCGGGGCGGCA
GGCCCTGCCATAGCCTCAGGTTACTCATATATACTTTAGATTGATTTAAAACTTCATTTTTAATTTAAAA
GGATCTAGGTGAAGATCCTTTTTGATAATCTCATGACCAAAATCCCTTAACGTGAGTTTTCGTTCCACTG
AGCGTCAGACCCCGTAGAAAAGATCAAAGGATCTTCTTGAGATCCTTTTTTTCTGCGCGTAATCTGCTGC
TTGCAAACAAAAAAACCACCGCTACCAGCGGTGGTTTGTTTGCCGGATCAAGAGCTACCAACTCTTTTTC
CGAAGGTAACTGGCTTCAGCAGAGCGCAGATACCAAATACTGTCCTTCTAGTGTAGCCGTAGTTAGGCCA
CCACTTCAAGAACTCTGTAGCACCGCCTACATACCTCGCTCTGCTAATCCTGTTACCAGTGGCTGCTGCC
AGTGGCGATAAGTCGTGTCTTACCGGGTTGGACTCAAGACGATAGTTACCGGATAAGGCGCAGCGGTCGG
GCTGAACGGGGGGTTCGTGCACACAGCCCAGCTTGGAGCGAACGACCTACACCGAACTGAGATACCTACA
GCGTGAGCTATGAGAAAGCGCCACGCTTCCCGAAGGGAGAAAGGCGGACAGGTATCCGGTAAGCGGCAGG
GTCGGAACAGGAGAGCGCACGAGGGAGCTTCCAGGGGGAAACGCCTGGTATCTTTATAGTCCTGTCGGGT
TTCGCCACCTCTGACTTGAGCGTCGATTTTTGTGATGCTCGTCAGGGGGGCGGAGCCTATGGAAAAACGC
CAGCAACGCGGCCTTTTTACGGTTCCTGGCCTTTTGCTGGCCTTTTGCTCACATGTTCTTTCCTGCGTTA
TCCCCTGATTCTGTGGATAACCGTATTACCGCCATGCAT
Features (pLannotate 1.2.2; 17 found; start..end, strand, type, name):
     61..364     +  enhancer       CMV enhancer: human cytomegalovirus immediate early enhancer
    365..568     +  promoter       CMV promoter: human cytomegalovirus (CMV) immediate early promoter
    591..634     +  misc_feature   MCS (fragment): multiple cloning site
    647..874     +  CDS            UBIQ_CERCA: Experimental evidence at protein level: Swiss-Prot protein existence level 1. Ubiquitin exists either covalently attached to another protein, or free (unanchored). When covalently bound, it is conjugated to target proteins via an isopeptide bond either as a monomer (monoubiquitin), a polymer linked via different Lys residues of the ubiquitin (polyubiquitin chains) or a linear polymer linked via the initiator Met of the ubiquitin (linear polyubiquitin chains). Polyubiquitin chains, when attached to a target protein, have different functions depending on the Lys residue of the ubiquitin that is
    851..2074    +  CDS            CALR: CALR_HUMAN - Also known as CRTC. Experimental evidence at protein level: Swiss-Prot protein existence level 1. Calcium-binding chaperone that promotes folding, oligomeric assembly and quality control in the endoplasmic reticulum (ER) via the calreticulin/calnexin cycle. This lectin interacts transiently with almost all of the monoglucosylated glycoproteins that are synthesized in the ER (PubMed:7876246). Interacts with the DNA-binding domain of NR3C1 and mediates its nuclear export (PubMed:11149926). Involved in maternal gene expression regulation. May participate in oocyte maturation via the
   2077..2103    +  misc_feature   MCS (fragment): multiple cloning site
   2111..2830    +  CDS            EGFP: the original enhanced GFP (Yang et al., 1996) mammalian codon-optimized
   2847..2930    +  CDS            large T antigen (fragment): large T antigen from SV40 (simian virus 40)
   2953..3074    +  polyA_signal   SV40 poly(A) signal: SV40 polyadenylation signal
   3108..3536    -  rep_origin     f1 ori (sequence partly withheld): f1 bacteriophage origin of replication; arrow indicates direction of (+) strand synthesis
   3563..3667    +  promoter       AmpR promoter: bla
   3669..4026    +  promoter       SV40 promoter: SV40 enhancer and early promoter
   4061..4855    +  CDS            NeoR/KanR: aminoglycoside phosphotransferase from Tn5; aph(3')-II (or nptII); confers resistance to neomycin, kanamycin, and G418 (Geneticin®)
   4876..5028    +  CDS            ble (fragment): BLE_KLEPN - Experimental evidence at protein level: Swiss-Prot protein existence level 1. Binding protein with a strong affinity to the bleomycin family of antibiotics. Binds to CL990; an antimitotic-antibiotic compound. From Klebsiella pneumoniae.
   5087..5134    +  polyA_signal   HSV TK poly(A) signal: herpes simplex virus thymidine kinase polyadenylation signal (Cole and Stacy, 1985)
   5225..5241    -  polyA_signal   bGH poly(A) signal (fragment): bovine growth hormone polyadenylation signal
   5463..6051    +  rep_origin     ori: high-copy-number ColE1/pMB1/pBR322/pUC origin of replication
