[The description below was written by a language model from this plasmid's Addgene catalogue record and pLannotate feature annotations shown in this document.]
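Description:
pEGFP N1 Ub-CRT is a mammalian expression plasmid of about 6.2 kb built on the pEGFP-N1 backbone. It is designed to produce mature human calreticulin (CRT) in the cytoplasm rather than in the endoplasmic reticulum. In bacteria it is maintained at high copy through a ColE1/pUC-type origin, and it also carries an f1 phage origin. A single Tn5 aminoglycoside phosphotransferase (NeoR/KanR) gene serves both hosts. A bacterial bla-type promoter drives it for kanamycin selection in E. coli, and the SV40 enhancer/early promoter with an HSV TK polyadenylation signal drives it for G418 selection of transfected mammalian cells. The short large T antigen, ble and bGH poly(A) fragments in the annotation appear to be small partial matches within backbone sequence rather than functional elements.

The expression cassette uses the CMV immediate-early enhancer and promoter and ends in the SV40 poly(A) signal. The roughly 1.4 kb insert, cloned between EcoRI and KpnI sites of the polylinker, encodes ubiquitin fused directly to calreticulin lacking its 17-residue N-terminal signal peptide. This reading frame continues into the vector's EGFP, giving a Ub-CRT-EGFP fusion. Without the signal peptide the protein is not directed into the ER. In ubiquitin-fusion designs of this kind, cellular deubiquitinating enzymes generally cleave off the N-terminal ubiquitin cotranslationally, exposing the native first residue of the mature protein instead of an initiator methionine. The record itself states the purpose only as expression of cytoplasmic mature CRT. The associated publication compares the susceptibility of calreticulin and arginylated calreticulin to proteasomal degradation, and the EGFP tag provides a fluorescent readout for following the protein in cells.
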