Addgene plasmid #69619: pEGFP N1 Ub-CRT
Purpose: Express cytoplasmic mature CRT.
Depositing lab: Marta Hallak. Depositing organization: Universidad Nacional de Cordoba. Publication: Calreticulin and Arginylated Calreticulin Have Different Susceptibilities to Proteasomal Degradation. Goitea VE, Hallak ME. J Biol Chem. 2015 Jun 26;290(26):16403-14. doi: 10.1074/jbc.M114.626127. Epub 2015 May 12. PubMed 25969538.
Backbone
  Vector backbone: pEGFP N1
  Backbone size w/o insert (bp): 4700
  Total vector size (bp): 6160
  Vector type: Mammalian Expression
  Selectable markers: Neomycin (select with G418)
Growth in bacteria
  Bacterial resistance: Kanamycin, 50 μg/mL
  Growth temperature: 37°C
  Growth strain: DH5alpha
  Copy number: High Copy
Gene/Insert
  Gene/Insert name: Ubiquitina-Calreticulin (mature) (alt name: Ub-CRT)
  Species: H. sapiens (human)
  Insert size (bp): 1428
  Mutation: Deletion of signal peptide of calreticulin at the N-terminus (17aa)
  Promoter: CMV
  Tag / fusion protein: Ubiquitin (N terminal on insert); EGFP (C terminal on insert)
  Cloning method: Restriction Enzyme; 5′ cloning site EcoRI (not destroyed); 3′ cloning site KpnI (not destroyed)
  Sequencing primers: 5′ CGCAAATGGGCGGTAGGCGTG; 3′ CGGGGTACCCCCAGCTCGTCCTTGGCCTGGCC
Terms and licenses: Academic/Nonprofit Terms; Industry Terms: Not Available to Industry
How to cite: pEGFP N1 Ub-CRT was a gift from Marta Hallak (Addgene plasmid # 69619 ; http://n2t.net/addgene:69619 ; RRID:Addgene_69619)
