>Addgene plasmid #69619 | pEGFP N1 Ub-CRT | depositor partial sequence | sequence record 123355 | Cloned between EcoRI and KpnI restriction sites
GAATTCCCCGCCGCCACCATGCAGATCTTTGTGAAGACCCTCACTGGCAAAACCATCACCCTTGAGGTCG
AGCCCAGTGACACCATTGAGAATGTCAAAGCCAAAATTCAAGACAAGGAGGGTATCCCACCTGACCAGCA
GCGTCTGATATTTGCCGGCAAACAGCTGGAGGATGGCCGCACTCTCTCAGACTACAACATCCAGAAAGAG
TCCACCCTGCACCTGGTGTTGCGCCTCCGCGGTGGAGAGCCTGCCGTCTACTTCAAGGAGCAGTTTCTGG
ACGGAGACGGGTGGACTTCCCGCTGGATCGAATCCAAACACAAGTCAGATTTTGGCAAATTCGTTCTCAG
TTCCGGCAAGTTCTACGGTGACGAGGAGAAAGATAAAGGTTTGCAGACAAGCCAGGATGCACGCTTTTAT
GCTCTGTCGGCCAGTTTCGAGCCTTTCAGCAACAAAGGCCAGACGCTGGTGGTGCAGTTCACGGTGAAAC
ATGAGCAGAACATCGACTGTGGGGGCGGCTATGTGAAGCTGTTTCCTAATAGTTTGGACCAGACAGACAT
GCACGGAGACTCAGAATACAACATCATGTTTGGTCCCGACATCTGTGGCCCTGGCACCAAGAAGGTTCAT
GTCATCTTCAACTACAAGGGCAAGAACGTGCTGATCAACAAGGACATCCGTTGCAAGGATGATGAGTTTA
CACACCTGTACACACTGATTGTGCGGCCAGACAACACCTATGAGGTGAAGATTGACAACAGCCAGGTGGA
GTCCGGCTCCTTGGAAGACGATTGGGACTTCCTGCCACCCAAGAAGATAAAGGATCCTGATGCTTCAAAA
CCGGAAGACTGGGATGAGCGGGCCAAGATCGATGATCCCACAGACTCCAAGCCTGAGGACTGGGACAAGC
CCGAGCATATCCCTGACCCTGATGCTAAGAAGCCCGAGGACTGGGATGAAGAGATGGACGGAGAGTGGGA
ACCCCCAGTGATTCAGAACCCTGAGTACAAGGGTGAGTGGAAGCCCCGGCAGATCGACAACCCAGATTAC
AAGGGCACTTGGATCCACCCAGAAATTGACAACCCCGAGTATTCTCCCGATCCCAGTATCTATGCCTATG
ATAACTTTGGCGTGCTGGGCCTGGACCTCTGGCAGGTCAAGTCTGGCACCATCTTTGACAACTTCCTCAT
CACCAACGATGAGGCATACGCTGAGGAGTTTGGCAACGAGACGTGGGGCGTAACAAAGGCAGCAGAGAAA
CAAATGAAGGACAAACAGGACGAGGAGCAGAGGCTTAAGGAGGAGGAAGAAGACAAGAAACGCAAAGAGG
AGGAGGAGGCAGAGGACAAGGAGGATGATGAGGACAAAGATGAGGATGAGGAGGATGAGGAGGACAAGGA
GGAAGATGAGGAGGAAGATGTCCCCGGCCAGGCCAAGGACGAGCTGGGGGTACC
