>Addgene plasmid #69619 | pEGFP N1 Ub-CRT | addgene partial sequence | sequence record 128866 | CMV-F 5'-CGCAAATGGGCGGTAGGCGTG-3'
CTATATAAGCAGAGCTGGTTTAGTGAACCGTCAGATCCGCTAGCGCTACCGGACTCAGATCTCGAGCTCA
AGCTTCGAATTCCCCGCCGCCACCATGCAGATCTTTGTGAAGACCCTCACTGGCAAAACCATCACCCTTG
AGGTCGAGCCCAGTGACACCATTGAGAATGTCAAAGCCAAAATTCAAGACAAGGAGGGTATCCCACCTGA
CCAGCAGCGTCTGATATTTGCCGGCAAACAGCTGGAGGATGGCCGCACTCTCTCAGACTACAACATCCAG
AAAGAGTCCACCCTGCACCTGGTGTTGCGCCTCCGCGGTGGAGAGCCTGCCGTCTACTTCAAGGAGCAGT
TTCTGGACGGAGACGGGTGGACTTCCCGCTGGATCGAATCCAAACACAAGTCAGATTTTGGCAAATTCGT
TCTCAGTTCCGGCAAGTTCTACGGTGACGAGGAGAAAGATAAAGGTTTGCAGACAAGCCAGGATGCACGC
TTTTATGCTCTGTCGGCCAGTTTCGAGCCTTTCAGCAACAAAGGCCAGACGCTGGTGGTGCAGTTCACGG
TGAAACATGAGCAGAACATCGACTGTGGGGGCGGCTATGTGAAGCTGTTTCCTAATAGTTTGGACCAGAC
AGACATGCACGGAGACTCAGAATACAACATCATGTTTGGTCCCGACATCTGTGGCCCTGGCACCAAGAAG
GTTCATGTCATCTTCAACTACAAGGGCAAGAACGTGCTGATCAACAAGGACATCCGTTGCAAGGATGATG
AGTTTACACACCTGTACACACTGATTGTGCGGCCAGACAACACCTATGAGGTGAAGATTGACAACAGCCA
GGTGGAGTCCGGCTCCTTGGAAGACGATTGGGACTTCCTGCCACCCAAGAAGATAAAGGATCCTGATGCT
TCAAAACCGGAAGACTGGGATGAGCGGGCCAAGATCGATGATCCCACAGACTCCAAGCCTGAGGACTGGG
ACAAGCCCGAGCATATCCCTGACCCTGATGCTAAGAAGCCCGAGGACTGGGATGAAGAGATGGACGGA
