>Addgene plasmid #69619 | pEGFP N1 Ub-CRT | addgene partial sequence | sequence record 128870 | GFPGenotRW 5'-AGTCGATGCCCTTCAGCTCGAT-3'
CGCCCTCGAACTTCACCTCGGCGCGGGTCTTGTAGTTGCCGTCGTCCTTGAAGAAGATGGTGCGCTCCTG
GACGTAGCCTTCGGGCATGGCGGACTTGAAGAAGTCGTGCTGCTTCATGTGGTCGGGGTAGCGGCTGAAG
CACTGCACGCCGTAGGTCAGGGTGGTCACGAGGGTGGGCCAGGGCACGGGCAGCTTGCCGGTGGTGCAGA
TGAACTTCAGGGTCAGCTTGCCGTAGGTGGCATCGCCCTCGCCCTCGCCGGACACGCTGAACTTGTGGCC
GTTTACGTCGCCGTCCAGCTCGACCAGGATGGGCACCACCCCGGTGAACAGCTCCTCGCCCTTGCTCACC
ATGGTGGCGACCGGTGGATCCCGGGCCCGCGGTACCCCCAGCTCGTCCTTGGCCTGGCCGGGGACATCTT
CCTCCTCATCTTCCTCCTTGTCCTCCTCATCCTCCTCATCCTCATCTTTGTCCTCATCATCCTCCTTGTC
CTCTGCCTCCTCCTCCTCTTTGCGTTTCTTGTCTTCTTCCTCCTCCTTAAGCCTCTGCTCCTCGTCCTGT
TTGTCCTTCATTTGTTTCTCTGCTGCCTTTGTTACGCCCCACGTCTCGTTGCCAAACTCCTCAGCGTATG
CCTCATCGTTGGTGATGAGGAAGTTGTCAAAGATGGTGCCAGACTTGACCTGCCAGAGGTCCAGGCCCAG
CACGCCAAAGTTATCATAGGCATAGATACTGGGATCGGGAGAATACTCGGGGTTGTCAATTTCTGGGTGG
ATCCAAGTGCCCTTGTAATCTGGGTTGTCGATCTGCCGGGGCTTCCACTCACCCTTGTACTCAGGGTTCT
GAATCACTGGGGGTTCCCACTCTCCGTCCATCTCTTCATCCCAGTCCTCGGGCTTCTTAGCATCAGGGTC
AGGGATATGCTCGGGCTTGTCCCAGTCCTCAGGCTTGGAGTCTGTGGGATCATCGATCTTGGCCCGCTCA
TCCCAGTCTTCCGGTTTTGAAGCATCAGGATCCTTTATCTTCTTGGGTGGCAGGAAGTCCCAATCGTCTT
CCAAGGAGCCGGACTCCACCTGGCTGTTGTCAATCTTCACCTCATAG
